>Addgene plasmid #34510 | KHBD00400 | depositor partial sequence | sequence record 41077 | KHBD00400 sequence 2349 bps
ATGGAGACTTGTGAAGTGGAGGGAGAGGCGGAGACGCTGGTGAGACGCTTCTCCGTCAGCTGCGAGCAAT
TGGAGCTGGAAGCGAGAATTCAGCAAAGCGCTCTGTCCACCTACCATCGCTTGGATGCGGTCAACGGGCT
GTCCACCAGCGAGGCAGATGCCCAGGAGTGGCTGTGTTGCGCCGTCTACAGCGAACTGCAGCGCTCGAAG
ATGCGCGATATTAGGGAGTCCATCAACGAGGCAAACGATTCGGTGGCCAAGAACTGCTGCTGGAACGTGT
CACTAACCCGTCTGCTGCGCAGCTTTAAGATGAACGTGTCCCAGTTTCTACGCCGCATGGAGCACTGGAA
TTGGCTGACCCAAAACGAGAACACTTTCCAGCTGGAGGTTGAGGAACTGCGTTGTCGACTTGGTATTACT
TCGACGCTGCTGCGGCATTATAAGCACATCTTTCGGAGCCTGTTCGTTCACCCCGGCAAGGGTGCGGACC
CGGGTGCCGCGAATCACTACCAAGCGCTGTATGAGTTCGGTTGGTTGCTCTTCCTGGTCATTCGCAACGA
GTTACCCGGTTTTGCGATTACAAACCTGATCAACGGCTGTCAGGTGCTCGTTTGCACAATGGATCTCCTT
TTCGTGAACGCCTTAGAGGTGCCCCGATCCGTAGTTATCCGCCGGGAGTTCTCTGGAGTGCCCAAGAATT
GGGACACCGAAGACTTCAATCCTATTTTGCTAAATAAATATAGCGTGCTAGAAGCACTGGGAGAACTGAT
TCCCGAGCTACCAGCGAAGGGAGTGGTGCAAATGAAGAACGCCTTTTTCCACAAAGCCTTAATAATGCTC
TATATGGACCATAGTCTAGTTGGAGACGACACCCATATGCGGGAGATCATTAAGGAGGGTATGCTAGATA
TCAATCTGGAAAACTTAAATCGCAAATACACCAATCAAGTAGCCGACATTAGTGAGATGGACGAGCGTGT
GCTGCTCAGCGTCCAGGGGGCGATAGAGACCAAAGGGGACTCTCCTAAAAGCCCACAGCTCGCCTTCCAA
ACAAGCTCGTCACCTTCGCATAGGAAGCTGTCCACCCATGATCTACCAGCAAGTCTTCCCCTAAGCATTA
TAAAAGCATTCCCCAAGAAGGAAGACGCAGATAAAATTGTAAATTATTTAGATCAAACTCTGGAAGAAAT
GAATCGGACCTTTACCATGGCCGTGAAAGATTTTTTGGATGCTGAGTTGTCTGGAAAACGATTCCGCCAG
GCCAGAGGCCTTTACTACAAATATTTGCAGAAAATTTTGGGACCGGAGCTGGTTCAAAAACCACAGCTGA
AGATTGGTCAGTTAATGAAGCAGCGCAAGCTTACCGCCGCCCTGTTAGCTTGCTGCCTGGAACTGGCACT
TCACGTCCACCACAAACTAGTGGAAGGCCTAAGGTTTCCCTTTGTCCTGCACTGCTTTTCACTGGACGCC
TACGACTTTCAAAAGATTCTAGAGTTGGTGGTGCGCTACGATCATGGTTTTCTGGGCAGAGAGCTGATCA
AGCACCTGGATGTGGTGGAGGAAATGTGCCTGGACTCGTTGATTTTCCGCAAGAGCTCACAGCTGTGGTG
GGAGCTAAATCAAAGACTTCCCCGCTACAAGGAAGTCGATGCAGAAACAGAAGACAAGGAGAACTTTTCA
ACAGGCTCAAGCATCTGCCTTCGAAAGTTCTACGGACTGGCCAACCGGCGGCTGCTCCTTCTGTGTAAGA
GTCTTTGCCTCGTGGATTCCTTTCCCCAAATATGGCACCTGGCCGAGCACTCTTTCACCTTAGAGAGTAG
CCGTCTGCTCCGCAATCGACACCTGGACCAACTGCTGTTGTGCGCCATACATCTTCATGTTCGGCTCGAG
AAGCTTCACCTCACTTTCAGCATGATTATCCAGCACTATCGCCGACAGCCGCACTTTCGGAGAAGCGCTT
ACCGAGAGGTTAGCTTGGGCAATGGTCAGACCGCTGATATTATCACTTTCTACAACAGTGTGTATGTCCA
AAGTATGGGCAACTATGGCCGCCACCTGGAGTGTGCGCAAACACGCAAGTCACTGGAAGAATCACAGAGT
AACGTTGGTATTCTGACGGAAACAACTTCCAACGAATTGAGCATGAGAGCCAACATCAGCATATCTTCAC
CGCCCCCTCCCAGGGTATGCCAAAGTGGCTCCTGCTCCAGTCATCCACCTTCATCTCCCGCCGCATCACC
ACTTTCCTTGCAAAGCTCGCCCAACGTAAAGCGTGCTGCTTCGAGTAACGACTTGATGAGAGAGATCAAG
CGACCAAACATCCTGCGGCGTCGCCAGCTTTCAGTGATC
