>Addgene plasmid #34510 | KHBD00400 | addgene partial sequence | sequence record 42276 | M13-Rev 5'-CAGGAAACAGCTATGACC-3'
AAGATCACTGAAAGCTGGCGACGCCTCAGGATGTTTGGTCGCTTGATCTCTCTCATCAAGTCGTTACTCG
AAGCAGCACGCTTTACGTTGGGCGAGCTTTGNAAGNAAAGTGGNGATGCGGCGGGAGATGAAGGTGGATG
ACTGGAGCAGGAGCCACTTTGGCATACCCTGNGAGGGGGCGGNGAAGATATGCTGATGTTGCCTCTCATG
CTCAATTCGTTGGAAGTTGTTTCCGTCAGAATACCAACGTTACTCTGTGATTCTTCCAGTGACTTGCGTG
TTTGCGCACACTCCAGGTGGCGGCCATAGTTGCCCATACTTTGGACATACACACTGTTGNAGAAAGTGAT
AATATCAGCGGTCTGACCATTGCCCAAGCTAACCTCTCGGTAAGCGCTTCTCCGAAAGTGCGNCTGTCGG
CGATAGCGCTGGATAATCATGCTGAAAGTGAGGTGAAGCTTCTCGAGCCGAACATGA
