>Addgene plasmid #34510 | KHBD00400 | addgene partial sequence | sequence record 42566 | M13-F20 5'-TGTAAAACGACGGCCAGT-3'
CTGATAGTGACCTGTTTCGTTGCAACAAATTGATGAGCAATGCTTTTTTATAATGCCAACTTTGTACAAA
AAAGTTGGCACCATGGAGACTTGTGAAGTGGAGGGAGAGGCGGAGACGCTGGTGAGACGCTTCTCCGTCA
GCTGCGAGCAATTGGAGCTGGAAGCGAGAATTCAGCAAAGCGCTCTGTCCACCTACCATCGCTTGGATGC
GGTCAACGGGCTGTCCACCAGCGAGGCAGATGCCCAGGAGTGGCTGTGTTGCGCCGTCTACAGCGAACTG
CAGCGCTCGAAGATGCGCGATATTAGGGAGTCCATCAACGAGGCAAACGATTCGGTGGCCAAGAACTGCT
GCTGGAACGTGTCACTAACCCGTCTGCTGCGCAGCTTTAAGATGAACGTGTCCCAGTTTCTACGCCGCAT
GGAGCACTGGAATTGGCTGACCCAAAACGAGAACACTTTCCAGCTGGAGGTTGAGGAACTGCGTTGTCGA
CTTGGTATTACTTCGACGCTGCTGCGGCATTATAAGCACATCTTTCGGAGCCTGTTCGTTCACCCCGGCA
AGGGTGCGGACCCGGGTGCCGCGAATCACTACCAAGCGCTGTATGAGTTCGGTTGGTTGCTCTTCCTGGT
CATTCGCAACGAGTTACCCGGTTTTGCGATTACAAACCTGATCAACGGCTGTCAGGTGCTCGTTTGCACA
ATGGATCTCCTTTTCGTGAACGCCTTAGAGGTGCCCCGATCCGTAGTTATCCGCCGGGAGTTCTCTGGAG
TGCCCAAGAATTGGGACACCGAAGACTTCAATCCTATTTTGCTAAATAAATATAGCGTGCTAGAAGCACT
GGGAGAACTGATTCCCGAGC
