[The description below was written by a language model from this plasmid's Addgene catalogue record.]
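Description:
KHBD00400 is a Gateway entry-type clone built in the pDONR221 donor vector backbone (Invitrogen; about 2.5 kb without insert), carrying the open reading frame of the Drosophila melanogaster gene CG5083, also known as Rbf2 (Retinoblastoma-family protein 2, FBgn0038390). The insert is about 2.35 kb and was introduced by Gateway recombination. In general, cloning into a pDONR vector replaces the donor cassette with the gene of interest and leaves it flanked by attL recombination sites, although no feature table is provided here to confirm the individual elements. The plasmid is maintained in E. coli at high copy number under kanamycin selection, and the insert can be sequenced from the flanking M13 forward and reverse primer sites.

As a donor-vector clone, the construct is a shuttle for the coding sequence rather than an expression plasmid. The record lists no promoter, tag or reporter associated with the insert, and expression would depend on the destination vector into which the ORF is transferred by a subsequent LR recombination. The depositor notes that ORFs in this collection were cloned open-ended, without a stop codon, so the Rbf2 coding sequence can be read through into C-terminal fusion partners supplied by a destination vector, as well as being joined to N-terminal fusions.

The clone belongs to a collection of Drosophila ORFs associated with a study on automated protein–DNA interaction screening of fly regulatory elements. This suggests it was intended as a source of the Rbf2 ORF for transfer into vectors used in such interaction assays.
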