Addgene plasmid #34510: KHBD00400
Depositing lab: Bart Deplancke. Depositing organization: Swiss Federal Institute of Technology (EPFL). Publication: Automated protein-DNA interaction screening of Drosophila regulatory elements. Korneel Hens, Jean-Daniel Feuz, Alina Isakova, Antonina Lagovitina, Andreas Massouras, Julien Bryois, Patrick Callaerts, Susan E. Celniker, Bart Deplancke. Nat Methods. 2011 Oct 30;8(12):1065-70. 10.1038/nmeth.1763 PubMed 22037703.
Backbone
  Vector backbone: pDONR221
  Backbone manufacturer: Invitrogen
  Backbone size w/o insert (bp): 2536
  Vector type: Gateway Donor Vector
Growth in bacteria
  Bacterial resistance: Kanamycin, 50 μg/mL
  Growth temperature: 37°C
  Growth strain: DH5alpha
  Copy number: High Copy
Gene/Insert
  Gene/Insert name: CG5083 (alt names: FBgn0038390; Rbf2; Retinoblastoma-family protein 2)
  Species: D. melanogaster (fly)
  Insert size (bp): 2349
  Entrez Gene: Rbf2 (a.k.a. Dmel_CG5083, CG5083, Dmel\CG5083, RBF2, rbf2)
  Cloning method: Gateway Cloning
  Sequencing primers: 5′ M13F; 3′ M13R
Terms and licenses: Academic/Nonprofit Terms; Industry Terms: Not Available to Industry
Depositor comments: Please note that the ORFs in this collection were cloned open-ended (without a stop codon).
How to cite: KHBD00400 was a gift from Bart Deplancke (Addgene plasmid # 34510 ; http://n2t.net/addgene:34510 ; RRID:Addgene_34510)
